Addgene plasmid #49748: pVRc33_375
Depositing lab: Christopher Voigt. Depositing organization: University of California, San Francisco (UCSF). Publication: Design of orthogonal genetic switches based on a crosstalk map of sigmas, anti-sigmas, and promoters. Rhodius VA, Segall-Shapiro TH, Sharon BD, Ghodasara A, Orlova E, Tabakh H, Burkhardt DH, Clancy K, Peterson TC, Gross CA, Voigt CA. Mol Syst Biol. 2013 Oct 29;9:702. doi: 10.1038/msb.2013.58. PubMed 24169405.
Backbone
  Vector backbone: pVRc
  Vector type: Bacterial Expression, Synthetic Biology
Growth in bacteria
  Bacterial resistance: Chloramphenicol, 25 μg/mL
  Growth temperature: 37°C
  Growth strain: DH10B
  Copy number: Low Copy
Gene/Insert
  Gene/Insert name: AS33_375
  Species: Bradyrhizobium japonicum USDA 110
  Mutation: Codon optimized for E.coli
  Promoter: pLux
  Cloning method: Restriction Enzyme; 5′ cloning site NdeI (not destroyed); 3′ cloning site BamHI (not destroyed)
  Sequencing primers: 5′ GCGCTATCATGCCATACC; 3′ GTTTCACTTCTGAGTTCGGC
Terms and licenses: Academic/Nonprofit Terms; Industry Terms: Not Available to Industry
How to cite: pVRc33_375 was a gift from Christopher Voigt (Addgene plasmid # 49748 ; http://n2t.net/addgene:49748 ; RRID:Addgene_49748)
