[The description below was written by a language model from this plasmid's Addgene catalogue record and pLannotate feature annotations shown in this document.]
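Description:
pVRc33_375 is a bacterial expression plasmid for synthetic biology work in E. coli, built on the pVRc backbone. It carries AS33_375, an anti-sigma factor gene from Bradyrhizobium japonicum USDA 110 that has been codon optimized for E. coli. The insert sits between NdeI and BamHI sites, both retained, under control of the pLux promoter. The plasmid is selected with chloramphenicol through a cat gene driven by its own promoter and followed by a his operon terminator. The complete replication origin detected is p15A, which fits the catalogue's low-copy designation and allows coexistence with ColE1-type plasmids. Short matches to ColE1/pMB1, RSF and bom sequences, and fragments of the tetracycline resistance gene and its promoter, appear to be backbone remnants or partial homologies rather than functional parts. An f1 origin is also present.

The regulatory logic rests on luxR from Aliivibrio fischeri, which is encoded on the reverse strand downstream of a fragment of the lacI promoter that presumably provides constitutive expression. LuxR binds the acyl-homoserine lactone autoinducer OHHL and then activates pLux, so adding the inducer should turn on the anti-sigma factor. The automated annotation did not label pLux or the AS33_375 coding sequence. They most likely occupy the unannotated region at the start of the sequence and the end of the circular record, upstream of the 5S rRNA segment and the rrnB T1 and T2 terminators that would end the transcript. The associated publication mapped crosstalk among sigma factors, anti-sigmas and their promoters to design orthogonal genetic switches. In that setting, this plasmid supplies an inducible anti-sigma that can be used to repress the activity of a sigma factor, presumably its cognate partner supplied from compatible plasmids.
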