Features (pLannotate 1.2.2; 16 found; start..end, strand, type, name):
    784..899     +  ncRNA          5S rRNA: Accession: RF00001 - 5S ribosomal RNA
    903..989     +  terminator     rrnB T1 terminator: Escherichia coli rrnB; transcription terminator T1 from the E. coli rrnB gene
   1081..1108    +  terminator     rrnB T2 terminator: transcription terminator T2 from the E. coli rrnB gene
   1127..1216    +  promoter       AmpR promoter: bla
   1290..1387    +  promoter       cat promoter: promoter of the E. coli cat gene encoding chloramphenicol acetyltransferase
   1388..2044    +  CDS            cat: CAT_ECOLX - Experimental evidence at protein level: Swiss-Prot protein existence level 1. This enzyme is an effector of chloramphenicol resistance in bacteria. From Escherichia coli. This protein is used as a marker in many commonly used cloning vectors, such as pACYC184.
   2058..2117    +  terminator     his operon terminator: This putative transcriptin terminator from the E. coli his operon has a 2-bp deletion introduced during synthesis. Its efficiency has not been determined.
   2189..2644    +  rep_origin     f1 ori (sequence partly withheld): f1 bacteriophage origin of replication; arrow indicates direction of (+) strand synthesis
   2755..2988    +  rep_origin     ori (fragment): high-copy-number ColE1/pMB1/pBR322/pUC origin of replication
   3201..3222    +  misc_feature   bom (fragment): basis of mobility region from pBR322
   3321..3376    -  rep_origin     RSF ori (fragment): Plasmids containing the RSF 1030 origin of replication can be propagated in E. coli cells that contain additional plasmids with compatible origins.
   3464..4009    -  rep_origin     p15A ori: Plasmids containing the medium-copy-number p15A origin of replication can be propagated in E. coli cells that contain a second plasmid with the ColE1 origin.
   4042..4162    -  CDS            TcR (fragment): tetracycline efflux protein; tet; confers resistance to tetracycline
   4172..4190    +  promoter       tet promoter (fragment): E. coli promoter for tetracycline efflux protein gene
   4286..5035    -  CDS            luxR: LUXR_ALIFS - Experimental evidence at protein level: Swiss-Prot protein existence level 1. Transcriptional activator of the bioluminescence operon. Binds to the OHHL autoinducer. From Aliivibrio fischeri (Vibrio fischeri).
   5036..5109    -  promoter       lacI promoter (fragment): lacI
>Addgene plasmid #49748 | pVRc33_375 | depositor full sequence | sequence record 74555 | pVRc33_375 sequence 5248 bps
ATGATGGCCCTGAGCAAAAAAATGCTGGAACAAGAACCGAGCGAAATTGAACTGCTGCTGCCGTGGCATG
CTGCAGGCACCCTGAATGCACGTGATGCACGTCGTGTTGAAGATGCACTGGCACGTGATCCGGAACTGGC
AAAACAGTATGCAGCAATTCGTGGTGAATATGAAGAAACCATTCATCTGAATGAAAGCCTGGGTGCACCG
AGCGCACGTGCAATGCAGAAACTGTTTGGTGCAATTGATGCAGAACCGGCACGTGAAACCGGTAGCCTGC
CGCTGAGCGCACGTATTGCAACCTTTTTTGCAAGCCTGAGTCCGCGTACCCTGGCATGGTCAGCCAGCCT
GGGTGCCGTTGCACTGGTTCTGCAGGCAGGTATTATTGGTGCAGTTCTGATGAAAACCCAGCCGACCACC
TTTCAGACCGCAAGCCTGAGCACCAGCGCACCGATTACCCGTGAACTGGGTGCAGCAGTTGCACCGGCAC
GTGCACTGGTTCGTTTTACACCGGAAGCACGTGTTGCAGATATTACCGCACTGCTGGATAGCTATCAGGC
AAGCATTATTGGTGATGCAAAAGGTGGTATGTTTCGCCTGCAGTTTGATAAAGCAATGAGCCAGGATGAA
CTGGCAAGCCTGCTGGGTCGTATGCAGCGTGAAAAATTTGTTAATCTGGCAGTTGCAGCACCGTAAGGAT
CCCTGTTTTGGCGGATGAGAGAAGATTTTCAGCCTGATACAGATTAAATCAGAACGCAGAAGCGGTCTGA
TAAAACAGAATTTGCCTGGCGGCAGTAGCGCGGTGGTCCCACCTGACCCCATGCCGAACTCAGAAGTGAA
ACGCCGTAGCGCCGATGGTAGTGTGGGGTCTCCCCATGCGAGAGTAGGGAACTGCCAGGCATCAAATAAA
ACGAAAGGCTCAGTCGAAAGACTGGGCCTTTCGTTTTATCTGTTGTTTGTCGGTGAACGCTCTCCTGAGT
AGGACAAATCCGCCGGGAGCGGATTTGAACGTTGCGAAGCAACGGCCCGGAGGGTGGCGGGCAGGACGCC
CGCCATAAACTGCCAGGCATCAAATTAAGCAGAAGGCCATCCTGACGGATGGCCTTTTTGCGTTTCTACA
AACTCTTTTGTTTATTTTTCTAAATACATTCAAATATGTATCCGCTCATGAGACAATAACCCTGATAAAT
GCTTCAATAATATTGAAAAAGGAAGACTATGAGTATTCAACATTTCCGTGTCTGCTTACATAAACAGTAA
TACAAGGGGTGTTTACTAGAGGTTGATCGGGCACGTAAGAGGTTCCAACTTTCACCATAATGAAATAAGA
TCACTACCGGGCGTATTTTTTGAGTTATCGAGATTTTCAGGAGCTAAGGAAGCTAAAATGGAGAAAAAAA
TCACGGGATATACCACCGTTGATATATCCCAATGGCATCGTAAAGAACATTTTGAGGCATTTCAGTCAGT
TGCTCAATGTACCTATAACCAGACCGTTCAGCTGGATATTACGGCCTTTTTAAAGACCGTAAAGAAAAAT
AAGCACAAGTTTTATCCGGCCTTTATTCACATTCTTGCCCGCCTGATGAACGCTCACCCGGAGTTTCGTA
TGGCCATGAAAGACGGTGAGCTGGTGATCTGGGATAGTGTTCACCCTTGTTACACCGTTTTCCATGAGCA
AACTGAAACGTTTTCGTCCCTCTGGAGTGAATACCACGACGATTTCCGGCAGTTTCTCCACATATATTCG
CAAGATGTGGCGTGTTACGGTGAAAACCTGGCCTATTTCCCTAAAGGGTTTATTGAGAATATGTTTTTTG
TCTCAGCCAATCCCTGGGTGAGTTTCACCAGTTTTGATTTAAACGTGGCCAATATGGACAACTTCTTCGC
CCCCGTTTTCACGATGGGCAAATATTATACGCAAGGCGACAAGGTGCTGATGCCGCTGGCGATCCAGGTT
CATCATGCCGTTTGTGATGGCTTCCATGTCGGCCGCATGCTTAATGAATTACAACAGTACTGTGATGAGT
GGCAGGGCGGGGCGTAATAATACTAGCTCCGGCAAAAAAACGGGCAAGGTGTCACCACCCTGCCCTTTTT
CTTTAAAACCGAAAAGATTACTTCGCGTTTGCCACCTGACGTCTAAGCTGTCAGACCAAGTTTACTCATA
TATACTTTAGATTGATT
[125 nt withheld, positions 2188-2312]
C
[141 nt withheld, positions 2314-2454]
CCTTTGACGTTGGAGTCCACGTTCTTTAATAGTGGACTCTTGTTCCAAACTTGAACAACACTCAACCCTA
TCTCGGGCTATTCTTTTGATTTATAAGGGATTTTGCCGATTTCGGCCTATTGGTTAAAAAATGAGCTGAT
TTAACAAAAATTTAACGCGAATTTTAACAAAATATTAACGTTTACAATTTAAAAGGATCTAGGTGAAGAT
CCTTTTTGATAATCTCATGACCAAAATCCCTTAACGTGAGTTTTCGTTCCACTGAGCGTCAGACCCCGTA
GAAAAGATCAAAGGATCTTCTTGAGATCCTTTTTTTCTGCGCGTAATCTGCTGCTTGCAAACAAAAAAAC
CACCGCTACCAGCGGTGGTTTGTTTGCCGGATCAAGAGCTACCAACTCTTTTTCCGAAGGTAACTGGCTT
CAGCAGAGCGCAGATACCAAATACTGTCCTTCTAGTGTAGCCGTAGTTAGGCCACCACTTCAAGAACTCT
GTAGCACCGCCTACATACCTCGCTCTGCTAATCCTGTTACCAGTCAGGCATTTGAGAAGCACACGGTCAC
ACTGCTTCCGGTAGTCAATAAACCGGTAAACCAGCAATAGACATAAGCGGCTATTTAACGACCCTGCCCT
GAACCGACGACCGGGTCGAATTTGCTTTCGAATTTCTGCCATTCATCCGCTTATTATCACTTATTCAGGC
GTAGCACCAGGCGTTTAAGGGCACCAATAACTGCCTTAAAAAAAGCTAGCGGAGTGTATACTGGCTTACT
ATGTTGGCACTGATGAGGGTGTCAGTGAAGTGCTTCATGTGGCAGGAGAAAAAAGGCTGCACCGGTGCGT
CAGCAGAATATGTGATACAGGATATATTCCGCTTCCTCGCTCACTGACTCGCTACGCTCGGTCGTTCGAC
TGCGGCGAGCGGAAATGGCTTACGAACGGGGCGGAGATTTCCTGGAAGATGCCAGGAAGATACTTAACAG
GGAAGTGAGAGGGCCGCGGCAAAGCCGTTTTTCCATAGGCTCCGCCCCCCTGACAAGCATCACGAAATCT
GACGCTCAAATCAGTGGTGGCGAAACCCGACAGGACTATAAAGATACCAGGCGTTTCCCCCTGGCGGCTC
CCTCGTGCGCTCTCCTGTTCCTGCCTTTCGGTTTACCGGTGTCATTCCGCTGTTATGGCCGCGTTTGTCT
CATTCCACGCCTGACACTCAGTTCCGGGTAGGCAGTTCGCTCCAAGCTGGACTGTATGCACGAACCCCCC
GTTCAGTCCGACCGCTGCGCCTTATCCGGTAACTATCGTCTTGAGTCCAACCCGGAAAGACATGCAAAAG
CACCACTGGCAGCAGCCACTGGTAATTGATTTAGAGGAGTTAGTCTTGAAGTCATGCGCCGGTTAAGGCT
AAACTGAAAGGACAAGTTTTGGTGACTGCGCTCCTCCAAGCCAGTTACCTCGGTTCAAAGAGTTGGTAGC
TCAGAGAACCTTCGAAAAACCGCCCTGCAAGGCGGTTTTTTCGTTTTCAGAGCAAGAGATTACGCGCAGA
CCAAAACGATCTCAAGAAGATCATCTTATTAATCAGATAAAATATTTGCTCATGAGCCCGAAGTGGCGAG
CCCGATCTTCCCCATCGGTGATGTCGGCGATATAGGCGCCAGCAACCGCACCTGTGGCGCCGGTGATGCC
GGCCACGATGCGTCCGGCGTAGAGGATCTGCTCATGTTTGACAGCTTATCATCGATGCATAATGTGCCTG
TCAAATGGACGAAGCAGGGATTCTGCAAACCCTATGCTACTCCCTCGAGCCGTCAATTGTCTGATTCGTT
ACCAATTATTAATTTTTAAAGTATGGGCAATCAATTGCTCCTGTTAAAATTGCTTTAGAAATACTTTGGC
AGCGGTTTGTTGTATTGAGTTTCATTTGCGCATTGGTTAAATGGAAAGTGACAGTACGCTCACTGCAACC
TAATATTTTTGAAATATCCCAAGAGCTTTTTCCTTCGCATGCCCACGCTAAACATTCTTTTTCTCTTTTG
GTTAAATCGTTGTTTGATTTATTATTTGCTATATTTATTTTTCGATAATTATCAACTAGAGAAGGAACAA
TTAATGGTATGTTCATACACGCATGTAAAAATAAACTATCTATATAGTTGTCTTTTTCTGAATGTGCAAA
ACTAAGCATTCCGAAGCCATTGTTAGCCGTATGAATAGGGAAACTAAACCCAGTGATAAGACCTGATGTT
TTCGCTTCTTTAATTACATTTGGAGATTTTTTATTTACAGCATTGTTTTCAAATATATTCCAATTAATTG
GTGAATGATTGGAGTTAGAATAATCTACTATAGGATCATATTTTATTAAATTAGCGTCATCATAATATTG
CCTCCATTTTTTAGGGTAATTATCTAGGATTGAAATATCAGATTTAACCATAGAATGAGGATAAATGATC
GCGAGTAAATAATATTCACAATGTACCATTTTAGTCATATCAGATAAGCATTGATTAATATCATTATTGC
TTCTACAAGCTTTAATTTTATTAATTATTCTGTATGTGTCGTCGGCATTTATGTTTTTCATATTCACCAC
CCTGAATTGACTCTCTTCCGGGCGCTATCATGCCATACCGCGAAAGGTTTTGCGCCATTCGATGGCGCGC
CGCTTCGTCAGGCCACATAGCTTTCTTGTTCTGATCGGAACGATCGTTGGCTGACCTGTAGGATCGTACA
GGTTTACGCAAGAAAATGGTTTGTTATAGTCGAATAAATACTAGAGAAAGAGGAGAAATACCAT
