>Addgene plasmid #49748 | pVRc33_375 | depositor partial sequence | sequence record 74174 | AS gene
ATGATGGCCCTGAGCAAAAAAATGCTGGAACAAGAACCGAGCGAAATTGAACTGCTGCTGCCGTGGCATG
CTGCAGGCACCCTGAATGCACGTGATGCACGTCGTGTTGAAGATGCACTGGCACGTGATCCGGAACTGGC
AAAACAGTATGCAGCAATTCGTGGTGAATATGAAGAAACCATTCATCTGAATGAAAGCCTGGGTGCACCG
AGCGCACGTGCAATGCAGAAACTGTTTGGTGCAATTGATGCAGAACCGGCACGTGAAACCGGTAGCCTGC
CGCTGAGCGCACGTATTGCAACCTTTTTTGCAAGCCTGAGTCCGCGTACCCTGGCATGGTCAGCCAGCCT
GGGTGCCGTTGCACTGGTTCTGCAGGCAGGTATTATTGGTGCAGTTCTGATGAAAACCCAGCCGACCACC
TTTCAGACCGCAAGCCTGAGCACCAGCGCACCGATTACCCGTGAACTGGGTGCAGCAGTTGCACCGGCAC
GTGCACTGGTTCGTTTTACACCGGAAGCACGTGTTGCAGATATTACCGCACTGCTGGATAGCTATCAGGC
AAGCATTATTGGTGATGCAAAAGGTGGTATGTTTCGCCTGCAGTTTGATAAAGCAATGAGCCAGGATGAA
CTGGCAAGCCTGCTGGGTCGTATGCAGCGTGAAAAATTTGTTAATCTGGCAGTTGCAGCACCGTAA
