>Addgene plasmid #49748 | pVRc33_375 | depositor partial sequence | sequence record 74175 | pVRc backbone
GGATCCCTGTTTTGGCGGATGAGAGAAGATTTTCAGCCTGATACAGATTAAATCAGAACGCAGAAGCGGT
CTGATAAAACAGAATTTGCCTGGCGGCAGTAGCGCGGTGGTCCCACCTGACCCCATGCCGAACTCAGAAG
TGAAACGCCGTAGCGCCGATGGTAGTGTGGGGTCTCCCCATGCGAGAGTAGGGAACTGCCAGGCATCAAA
TAAAACGAAAGGCTCAGTCGAAAGACTGGGCCTTTCGTTTTATCTGTTGTTTGTCGGTGAACGCTCTCCT
GAGTAGGACAAATCCGCCGGGAGCGGATTTGAACGTTGCGAAGCAACGGCCCGGAGGGTGGCGGGCAGGA
CGCCCGCCATAAACTGCCAGGCATCAAATTAAGCAGAAGGCCATCCTGACGGATGGCCTTTTTGCGTTTC
TACAAACTCTTTTGTTTATTTTTCTAAATACATTCAAATATGTATCCGCTCATGAGACAATAACCCTGAT
AAATGCTTCAATAATATTGAAAAAGGAAGACTATGAGTATTCAACATTTCCGTGTCTGCTTACATAAACA
GTAATACAAGGGGTGTTTACTAGAGGTTGATCGGGCACGTAAGAGGTTCCAACTTTCACCATAATGAAAT
AAGATCACTACCGGGCGTATTTTTTGAGTTATCGAGATTTTCAGGAGCTAAGGAAGCTAAAATGGAGAAA
AAAATCACGGGATATACCACCGTTGATATATCCCAATGGCATCGTAAAGAACATTTTGAGGCATTTCAGT
CAGTTGCTCAATGTACCTATAACCAGACCGTTCAGCTGGATATTACGGCCTTTTTAAAGACCGTAAAGAA
AAATAAGCACAAGTTTTATCCGGCCTTTATTCACATTCTTGCCCGCCTGATGAACGCTCACCCGGAGTTT
CGTATGGCCATGAAAGACGGTGAGCTGGTGATCTGGGATAGTGTTCACCCTTGTTACACCGTTTTCCATG
AGCAAACTGAAACGTTTTCGTCCCTCTGGAGTGAATACCACGACGATTTCCGGCAGTTTCTCCACATATA
TTCGCAAGATGTGGCGTGTTACGGTGAAAACCTGGCCTATTTCCCTAAAGGGTTTATTGAGAATATGTTT
TTTGTCTCAGCCAATCCCTGGGTGAGTTTCACCAGTTTTGATTTAAACGTGGCCAATATGGACAACTTCT
TCGCCCCCGTTTTCACGATGGGCAAATATTATACGCAAGGCGACAAGGTGCTGATGCCGCTGGCGATCCA
GGTTCATCATGCCGTTTGTGATGGCTTCCATGTCGGCCGCATGCTTAATGAATTACAACAGTACTGTGAT
GAGTGGCAGGGCGGGGCGTAATAATACTAGCTCCGGCAAAAAAACGGGCAAGGTGTCACCACCCTGCCCT
TTTTCTTTAAAACCGAAAAGATTACTTCGCGTTTGCCACCTGACGTCTAAGCTGTCAGACCAAGTTTACT
CATATATACTTTAGATTGATT
[125 nt withheld, positions 1492-1616]
C
[141 nt withheld, positions 1618-1758]
CCTTTGACGTTGGAGTCCACGTTCTTTAATAGTGGACTCTTGTTCCAAACTTGAACAACACTCAACCCTA
TCTCGGGCTATTCTTTTGATTTATAAGGGATTTTGCCGATTTCGGCCTATTGGTTAAAAAATGAGCTGAT
TTAACAAAAATTTAACGCGAATTTTAACAAAATATTAACGTTTACAATTTAAAAGGATCTAGGTGAAGAT
CCTTTTTGATAATCTCATGACCAAAATCCCTTAACGTGAGTTTTCGTTCCACTGAGCGTCAGACCCCGTA
GAAAAGATCAAAGGATCTTCTTGAGATCCTTTTTTTCTGCGCGTAATCTGCTGCTTGCAAACAAAAAAAC
CACCGCTACCAGCGGTGGTTTGTTTGCCGGATCAAGAGCTACCAACTCTTTTTCCGAAGGTAACTGGCTT
CAGCAGAGCGCAGATACCAAATACTGTCCTTCTAGTGTAGCCGTAGTTAGGCCACCACTTCAAGAACTCT
GTAGCACCGCCTACATACCTCGCTCTGCTAATCCTGTTACCAGTCAGGCATTTGAGAAGCACACGGTCAC
ACTGCTTCCGGTAGTCAATAAACCGGTAAACCAGCAATAGACATAAGCGGCTATTTAACGACCCTGCCCT
GAACCGACGACCGGGTCGAATTTGCTTTCGAATTTCTGCCATTCATCCGCTTATTATCACTTATTCAGGC
GTAGCACCAGGCGTTTAAGGGCACCAATAACTGCCTTAAAAAAAGCTAGCGGAGTGTATACTGGCTTACT
ATGTTGGCACTGATGAGGGTGTCAGTGAAGTGCTTCATGTGGCAGGAGAAAAAAGGCTGCACCGGTGCGT
CAGCAGAATATGTGATACAGGATATATTCCGCTTCCTCGCTCACTGACTCGCTACGCTCGGTCGTTCGAC
TGCGGCGAGCGGAAATGGCTTACGAACGGGGCGGAGATTTCCTGGAAGATGCCAGGAAGATACTTAACAG
GGAAGTGAGAGGGCCGCGGCAAAGCCGTTTTTCCATAGGCTCCGCCCCCCTGACAAGCATCACGAAATCT
GACGCTCAAATCAGTGGTGGCGAAACCCGACAGGACTATAAAGATACCAGGCGTTTCCCCCTGGCGGCTC
CCTCGTGCGCTCTCCTGTTCCTGCCTTTCGGTTTACCGGTGTCATTCCGCTGTTATGGCCGCGTTTGTCT
CATTCCACGCCTGACACTCAGTTCCGGGTAGGCAGTTCGCTCCAAGCTGGACTGTATGCACGAACCCCCC
GTTCAGTCCGACCGCTGCGCCTTATCCGGTAACTATCGTCTTGAGTCCAACCCGGAAAGACATGCAAAAG
CACCACTGGCAGCAGCCACTGGTAATTGATTTAGAGGAGTTAGTCTTGAAGTCATGCGCCGGTTAAGGCT
AAACTGAAAGGACAAGTTTTGGTGACTGCGCTCCTCCAAGCCAGTTACCTCGGTTCAAAGAGTTGGTAGC
TCAGAGAACCTTCGAAAAACCGCCCTGCAAGGCGGTTTTTTCGTTTTCAGAGCAAGAGATTACGCGCAGA
CCAAAACGATCTCAAGAAGATCATCTTATTAATCAGATAAAATATTTGCTCATGAGCCCGAAGTGGCGAG
CCCGATCTTCCCCATCGGTGATGTCGGCGATATAGGCGCCAGCAACCGCACCTGTGGCGCCGGTGATGCC
GGCCACGATGCGTCCGGCGTAGAGGATCTGCTCATGTTTGACAGCTTATCATCGATGCATAATGTGCCTG
TCAAATGGACGAAGCAGGGATTCTGCAAACCCTATGCTACTCCCTCGAGCCGTCAATTGTCTGATTCGTT
ACCAATTATTAATTTTTAAAGTATGGGCAATCAATTGCTCCTGTTAAAATTGCTTTAGAAATACTTTGGC
AGCGGTTTGTTGTATTGAGTTTCATTTGCGCATTGGTTAAATGGAAAGTGACAGTACGCTCACTGCAACC
TAATATTTTTGAAATATCCCAAGAGCTTTTTCCTTCGCATGCCCACGCTAAACATTCTTTTTCTCTTTTG
GTTAAATCGTTGTTTGATTTATTATTTGCTATATTTATTTTTCGATAATTATCAACTAGAGAAGGAACAA
TTAATGGTATGTTCATACACGCATGTAAAAATAAACTATCTATATAGTTGTCTTTTTCTGAATGTGCAAA
ACTAAGCATTCCGAAGCCATTGTTAGCCGTATGAATAGGGAAACTAAACCCAGTGATAAGACCTGATGTT
TTCGCTTCTTTAATTACATTTGGAGATTTTTTATTTACAGCATTGTTTTCAAATATATTCCAATTAATTG
GTGAATGATTGGAGTTAGAATAATCTACTATAGGATCATATTTTATTAAATTAGCGTCATCATAATATTG
CCTCCATTTTTTAGGGTAATTATCTAGGATTGAAATATCAGATTTAACCATAGAATGAGGATAAATGATC
GCGAGTAAATAATATTCACAATGTACCATTTTAGTCATATCAGATAAGCATTGATTAATATCATTATTGC
TTCTACAAGCTTTAATTTTATTAATTATTCTGTATGTGTCGTCGGCATTTATGTTTTTCATATTCACCAC
CCTGAATTGACTCTCTTCCGGGCGCTATCATGCCATACCGCGAAAGGTTTTGCGCCATTCGATGGCGCGC
CGCTTCGTCAGGCCACATAGCTTTCTTGTTCTGATCGGAACGATCGTTGGCTGACCTGTAGGATCGTACA
GGTTTACGCAAGAAAATGGTTTGTTATAGTCGAATAAATACTAGAGAAAGAGGAGAAATACCAT
