>Addgene plasmid #49748 | pVRc33_375 | addgene partial sequence | sequence record 77221 | pTrcHis_rev
AACAGGGATCCTTACGGTGCTGCAACTGCCAGATTAACAAATTTTTCACGCTGCATACGACCCAGCAGGC
TTGCCAGTTCATCCTGGCTCATTGCTTTATCAAACTGCAGGCGAAACATACCACCTTTTGCATCACCAAT
AATGCTTGCCTGATAGCTATCCAGCAGTGCGGTAATATCTGCAACACGTGCTTCCGGTGTAAAACGAACC
AGTGCACGTGCCGGTGCAACTGCTGCACCCAGTTCACGGGTAATCGGTGCGCTGGTGCTCAGGCTTGCGG
TCTGAAAGGTGGTCGGCTGGGTTTTCATCAGAACTGCACCAATAATACCTGCCTGCAGAACCAGTGCAAC
GGCACCCAGGCTGGCTGACCATGCCAGGGTACGCGGACTCAGGCTTGCAAAAAAGGTTGCAATACGTGCG
CTCAGCGGCAGGCTACCGGTTTCACGTGCCGGTTCTGCATCAATTGCACCAAACAGTTTCTGCATTGCAC
GTGCGCTCGGTGCACCCAGGCTTTCATTCAGATGAATGGTTTCTTCATATTCACCACGAATTGCTGCATA
CTGTTTTGCCAGTTCCGGATCACGTGCCAGTGCATCTTCAACACGACGTGCATCACGTGCATTCAGGGTG
CCTGCAGCATGCCACGGCAGCAGCAGTTCAATTTCGCTCGGTTCTTGTTCCAGCATTTTTTTGCTCAGGG
CCATCATATGGTATTTCTCCTCTTTCTCTAGTATTTATTCGACTATAACAAACCATTTTCTTGCGTAAAC
CTGTACGATCCTACAGGTCAGCCAACGATCGTTCCGATCAGAACAAGAAAGCTATGTGGCCTGACGAAGC
GGCGCGCCATCGAATGGCGCAAA
