>Addgene plasmid #49748 | pVRc33_375 | addgene partial sequence | sequence record 77248 | pBRrevBam
GTGATGCCGGCCACGATGCGTCCGGCGTAGAGGATCTGCTCATGTTTGACAGCTTATCATCGATGCATAA
TGTGCCTGTCAAATGGACGAAGCAGGGATTCTGCAAACCCTATGCTACTCCCTCGAGCCGTCAATTGTCT
GATTCGTTACCAATTATTAATTTTTAAAGTATGGGCAATCAATTGCTCCTGTTAAAATTGCTTTAGAAAT
ACTTTGGCAGCGGTTTGTTGTATTGAGTTTCATTTGCGCATTGGTTAAATGGAAAGTGACAGTACGCTCA
CTGCAACCTAATATTTTTGAAATATCCCAAGAGCTTTTTCCTTCGCATGCCCACGCTAAACATTCTTTTT
CTCTTTTGGTTAAATCGTTGTTTGATTTATTATTTGCTATATTTATTTTTCGATAATTATCAACTAGAGA
AGGAACAATTAATGGTATGTTCATACACGCATGTAAAAATAAACTATCTATATAGTTGTCTTTTTCTGAA
TGTGCAAAACTAAGCATTCCGAAGCCATTGTTAGCCGTATGAATAGGGAAACTAAACCCAGTGATAAGAC
CTGATGTTTTCGCTTCTTTAATTACATTTGGAGATTTTTTATTTACAGCATTGTTTTCAAATATATTCCA
ATTAATTGGTGAATGATTGGAGTTAGAATAATCTACTATAGGATCATATTTTATTAAATTAGCGTCATCA
TAATATTGCCTCCATTTTTTAGGGTAATTATCTAGGATTGAAATATCAGATTTAACCATAGAATGAGGAT
AAATGATCGCGAGTAAATAATATTCACAATGTACCATTTTAGTCATATCAGATAAGCATTGATTAATATC
ATTATTGCTTCTACAAGCTTTAATTTTATTAATTATTCTGTATGTGTCGTCGGCATTTATGTTTTTCATA
TTCACCACCCTGAATTGACTCTCTTCCGGGCGCTATCATG
